Addgene plasmid #241397: pInducer20 AIRE-FLAG
Purpose: Lentiviral vector for doxycycline-inducible AIRE-FLAG expression
Depositing lab: Sun Hur. Depositing organization: Boston Children's Hospital.
Backbone
  Vector backbone: pInducer20
  Vector type: Mammalian Expression, Lentiviral
  Selectable markers: Neomycin (select with G418)
Growth in bacteria
  Bacterial resistance: Ampicillin, 100 μg/mL
  Growth temperature: 37°C
  Growth strain: NEB Stable
  Copy number: Unknown
Gene/Insert
  Gene/Insert name: AIRE
  Species: H. sapiens (human)
  Entrez Gene: AIRE (a.k.a. AIRE1, APECED, APS1, APSI, PGA1)
  Tag / fusion protein: FLAG (C terminal on insert)
  Cloning method: Restriction Enzyme; 5′ cloning site Unknown (unknown if destroyed); 3′ cloning site Unknown (unknown if destroyed)
  Sequencing primers: 5′ LNCX_primer
Terms and licenses: Academic/Nonprofit Terms; Industry Terms: Not Available to Industry
How to cite: pInducer20 AIRE-FLAG was a gift from Sun Hur (Addgene plasmid # 241397 ; http://n2t.net/addgene:241397 ; RRID:Addgene_241397)
