[The description below was written by a language model from this plasmid's Addgene catalogue record and pLannotate feature annotations shown in this document.]
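Description:
pInducer20 AIRE-FLAG is an HIV-1-based, self-inactivating lentiviral vector built on the pInducer20 backbone for doxycycline-inducible expression of human AIRE (autoimmune regulator) in mammalian cells. In bacteria the roughly 11.7 kb plasmid is maintained through a high-copy ColE1/pUC-type origin and β-lactamase (ampicillin resistance). The viral portion carries a truncated 5′ LTR, the Ψ packaging signal with a partial gag fragment, the Rev response element, the cPPT/CTS, a WPRE and a ΔU3 3′ LTR. These elements allow the genome to be packaged when helper functions are supplied in trans, exported from the nucleus in a Rev-dependent way, imported efficiently into target cell nuclei, and integrated without a functional viral promoter.

Two expression units sit between the LTRs. The first is a tetracycline response element containing seven tetO copies fused to a minimal CMV promoter, which drives the AIRE coding sequence. The catalogue lists a C-terminal FLAG tag on the insert, although this short tag is not separately called in the feature table. The second unit is constitutive. The human ubiquitin C promoter expresses the reverse tetracycline transactivator rtTA3, followed by an EMCV IRES and the Tn5 neomycin phosphotransferase gene, so transduced cells can be selected with G418 and carry the transactivator in the same provirus. When doxycycline is added, rtTA3 binds the tetO sites and switches on AIRE-FLAG, giving an all-in-one inducible system. The cloning sites used are not recorded. The construct suits the generation of stable cell lines with controllable, epitope-tagged AIRE for studying this transcriptional regulator of tissue-restricted antigen expression and thymic self-tolerance.
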