Features (pLannotate 1.2.2; 32 found; start..end, strand, type, name):
    251..355     -  promoter       AmpR promoter: bla
    560..793     -  LTR            3' LTR (ΔU3): self-inactivating 3' long terminal repeat (LTR) from HIV-1
    795..860     -  CDS            nef (fragment): NEF_HV1Z2 - Experimental evidence at protein level: Swiss-Prot protein existence level 1. Extracellular Nef protein targets CD4(+) T-lymphocytes for apoptosis by interacting with CXCR4 surface receptors. From Human immunodeficiency virus type 1 group M subtype D (isolate Z2/CDC-Z34) (HIV-1).
    868..1456    -  misc_feature   WPRE: woodchuck hepatitis virus posttranscriptional regulatory element
   1468..1488    -  misc_feature   MCS (fragment): pBluescript multiple cloning site
   1522..1605    -  CDS            large T antigen (fragment): large T antigen from SV40 (simian virus 40)
   1625..2419    -  CDS            NeoR/KanR: aminoglycoside phosphotransferase from Tn5; aph(3')-II (or nptII); confers resistance to neomycin, kanamycin, and G418 (Geneticin®)
   2435..2897    -  misc_feature   IRES: internal ribosome entry site (IRES) of the encephalomyocarditis virus (EMCV)
   3069..3179    -  CDS            VP48: 3 tandem repeats of the minimal activation domain of herpes simplex virus VP16 (Cheng et al., 2013)
   3109..3806    -  CDS            rtTA3 (fragment): reverse tetracycline transactivator 3 activates expression from Tet-responsive promoters in the presence of doxycycline
   3865..5076    -  promoter       UbC promoter: human ubiquitin C promoter
   5094..5129    -  promoter       PGK promoter (fragment): mouse phosphoglycerate kinase 1 promoter
   5226..6860    -  CDS            AIRE: AIRE_HUMAN - Also known as APECED. Experimental evidence at protein level: Swiss-Prot protein existence level 1. Transcription factor playing an essential role to promote self-tolerance in the thymus by regulating the expression of a wide array of self-antigens that have the commonality of being tissue- restricted in their expression pattern in the periphery, called tissue restricted antigens (TRA) (PubMed:26084028). Binds to G-doublets in an A/T-rich environment; the preferred motif is a tandem repeat of 5'- ATTGGTTA-3' combined with a 5'-TTATTA-3' box. Binds to nucleosomes (By similarity). B
   7008..7046    -  promoter       minimal CMV promoter: human cytomegalovirus (CMV) immediate early promoter
   7051..7068    -  misc_feature   MCS (fragment): pUC18/19 multiple cloning site
   7079..7349    -  protein_bind   tetracycline response element: contains seven copies of the tetracycline operator tetO tetracycline repressor TetR
   7404..7521    -  misc_feature   cPPT/CTS: central polypurine tract and central termination sequence of HIV-1
   7566..7666    -  CDS            Rev (fragment): human immunodeficiency virus 1 (HIV-1) Rev protein; rev; enhances nuclear export of unspliced and incompletely spliced viral mRNAs
   8043..8276    -  misc_feature   RRE: The Rev response element (RRE) of HIV-1 allows for Rev-dependent mRNA export from the nucleus to the cytoplasm.
   8451..8789    -  CDS            HIV-1 gag (fragment): gag protein from human immunodeficiency virus 1; gag
   8773..8898    -  misc_feature   HIV-1 Ψ: packaging signal of human immunodeficiency virus type 1
   8945..9202    -  LTR            5' LTR (truncated): truncated 5' long terminal repeat (LTR) from HIV-1
   9250..9579    -  CDS            nef (fragment): NEF_HV1BR - Experimental evidence at protein level: Swiss-Prot protein existence level 1. Extracellular Nef protein targets CD4(+) T-lymphocytes for apoptosis by interacting with CXCR4 surface receptors (PubMed:14990729). From Human immunodeficiency virus type 1 group M subtype B (isolate BRU/LAI) (HIV-1).
   9746..9829    -  polyA_signal   SV40 poly(A) signal (fragment): SV40 polyadenylation signal
   9861..9883    -  protein_bind   lac operator (fragment): The lac repressor binds to the lac operator to inhibit transcription in E. coli. This inhibition can be relieved by adding lactose or isopropyl-β-D-thiogalactopyranoside (IPTG). lac repressor encoded by lacI
   9887..9917    -  promoter       lac promoter: promoter for the E. coli lac operon
   9932..9953    -  protein_bind   CAP binding site: CAP binding activates transcription in the presence of cAMP. E. coli catabolite activator protein
   9966..10003   -  CDS            lacI (fragment): lac repressor; lacI; The lac repressor binds to the lac operator to inhibit transcription in E. coli. This inhibition can be relieved by adding lactose or isopropyl-β-D-thiogalactopyranoside (IPTG).
  10028..10121   -  rep_origin     SV40 ori (fragment): SV40 origin of replication
  10127..10181   -  CDS            lacI (fragment): lac repressor; lacI; The lac repressor binds to the lac operator to inhibit transcription in E. coli. This inhibition can be relieved by adding lactose or isopropyl-β-D-thiogalactopyranoside (IPTG).
  10364..10952   -  rep_origin     ori: high-copy-number ColE1/pMB1/pBR322/pUC origin of replication
  11123..250     -  CDS            AmpR (across the origin): β-lactamase; bla; confers resistance to ampicillin, carbenicillin, and related antibiotics
>Addgene plasmid #241397 | pInducer20 AIRE-FLAG | addgene full sequence | sequence record 490602 | Addgene NGS Result
CGTCAACACGGGATAATACCGCGCCACATAGCAGAACTTTAAAAGTGCTCATCATTGGAAAACGTTCTTC
GGGGCGAAAACTCTCAAGGATCTTACCGCTGTTGAGATCCAGTTCGATGTAACCCACTCGTGCACCCAAC
TGATCTTCAGCATCTTTTACTTTCACCAGCGTTTCTGGGTGAGCAAAAACAGGAAGGCAAAATGCCGCAA
AAAAGGGAATAAGGGCGACACGGAAATGTTGAATACTCATACTCTTCCTTTTTCAATATTATTGAAGCAT
TTATCAGGGTTATTGTCTCATGAGCGGATACATATTTGAATGTATTTAGAAAAATAAACAAATAGGGGTT
CCGCGCACATTTCCCCGAAAAGTGCCACCTGACGTCTAAGAAACCATTATTATCATGACATTAACCTATA
AAAATAGGCGTATCACGAGGCCCTTTCGTCTTCAAGAATGATCTAGCCCTTTCCTTAATTAACCCGGGCC
TCTCACTCTCTGATATTCATTTCTTTGCAAGTTATAAATACTGAATAATAAGATGACATGAACTACTACT
GCTAGAGATTTTCCACACTGACTAAAAGGGTCTGAGGGATCTCTAGTTACCAGAGTCACACAACAGACGG
GCACACACTACTTGAAGCACTCAAGGCAAGCTTTATTGAGGCTTAAGCAGTGGGTTCCCTAGTTAGCCAG
AGAGCTCCCAGGCTCAGATCTGGTCTAACCAGAGAGACCCAGTACAAGCAAAAAGCAGATCTTGTCTTCG
TTGGGAGTGAATTAGCCCTTCCAGTCCCCCCTTTTCTTTTAAAAAGTGGCTAAGATCTACAGCTGCCTTG
TAAGTCATTGGTCTTAAAGGATCTCAGGCGGGGAGGCGGCCCAAAGGGAGATCCGACTCGTCTGAGGGCG
AAGGCGAAGACGCGGAAGAGGCCGCAGAGCCGGCAGCAGGCCGCGGGAAGGAAGGTCCGCTGGATTGAGG
GCCGAAGGGACGTAGCAGAAGGACGTCCCGCGCAGAATCCAGGTGGCAACACAGGCGAGCAGCCAAGGAA
AGGACGATGATTTCCCCGACAACACCACGGAATTGTCAGTGCCCAACAGCCGAGCCCCTGTCCAGCAGCG
GGCAAGGCAGGCGGCGATGAGTTCCGCCGTGGCAATAGGGAGGGGGAAAGCGAAAGTCCCGGAAAGGAGC
TGACAGGTGGTGGCAATGCCCCAACCAGTGGGGGTTGCGTCAGCAAACACAGTGCACACCACGCCACGTT
GCCTGACAACGGGCCACAACTCCTCATAAAGAGACAGCAACCAGGATTTATACAAGGAGGAGAAAATGAA
AGCCATACGGGAAGCAATAGCATGATACAAAGGCATTAAAGCAGCGTATCCACATAGCGTAAAAGGAGCA
ACATAGTTAAGAATACCAGTCAATCTTTCACAAATTTTGTAATCCAGAGGTTGATTAGGATCTATCGCGA
TAAGCTTGATATCGAATTGGGAGGGACTAAACAACAACAATTGCATTCATTTTATGTTTCAGGTTCAGGG
GGAGGTGTGGGAGGTTTTTTAAAGCAAGTAAAACCTCTACAAATGTGGTATGGCTGATTATGATCTAGAG
TCTTTACTTGTACATCAGAAGAACTCGTCAAGAAGGCGATAGAAGGCGATGCGCTGCGAATCGGGAGCGG
CGATACCGTAAAGCACGAGGAAGCGGTCAGCCCATTCGCCGCCAAGCTCTTCAGCAATATCACGGGTAGC
CAACGCTATGTCCTGATAGCGGTCCGCCACACCCAGCCGGCCACAGTCGATGAATCCAGAAAAGCGGCCA
TTTTCCACCATGATATTCGGCAAGCAGGCATCGCCATGGGTCACGACGAGATCCTCGCCGTCGGGCATGC
TCGCCTTGAGCCTGGCGAACAGTTCGGCTGGCGCGAGCCCCTGATGCTCTTCGTCCAGATCATCCTGATC
GACAAGACCGGCTTCCATCCGAGTACGTGCTCGCTCGATGCGATGTTTCGCTTGGTGGTCGAATGGGCAG
GTAGCCGGATCAAGCGTATGCAGCCGCCGCATTGCATCAGCCATGATGGATACTTTCTCGGCAGGAGCAA
GGTGAGATGACAGGAGATCCTGCCCCGGCACTTCGCCCAATAGCAGCCAGTCCCTTCCCGCTTCAGTGAC
AACGTCGAGCACAGCTGCGCAAGGAACGCCCGTCGTGGCCAGCCACGATAGCCGCGCTGCCTCGTCTTGC
AGTTCATTCAGGGCACCGGACAGGTCGGTCTTGACAAAAAGAACCGGGCGCCCCTGCGCTGACAGCCGGA
ACACGGCGGCATCAGAGCAGCCGATTGTCTGTTGTGCCCAGTCATAGCCGAATAGCCTCTCCACCCAAGC
GGCCGGAGAACCTGCGTGCAATCCATCTTGTTCAATCATGGTGGACCGGTAAGCTTATCATCGTGTTTTT
CAAAGGAAAACCACGTCCCCGTGGTTCGGGGGGCCTAGACGTTTTTTTAACCTCGACTAAACACATGTAA
AGCATGTGCACCGAGGCCCCAGATCAGATCCCATACAATGGGGTACCTTCTGGGCATCCTTCAGCCCCTT
GTTGAATACGCTTGAGGAGAGCCATTTGACTCTTTCCACAACTATCCAACTCACAACGTGGCACTGGGGT
TGTGCCGCCTTTGCAGGTGTATCTTATACACGTGGCTTTTGGCCGCAGAGGCACCTGTCGCCAGGTGGGG
GGTTCCGCTGCCTGCAAAGGGTCGCTACAGACGTTGTTTGTCTTCAAGAAGCTTCCAGAGGAACTGCTTC
CTTCACGACATTCAACAGACCTTGCATTCCTTTGGCGAGAGGGGAAAGACCCCTAGGAATGCTCGTCAAG
AAGACAGGGCCAGGTTTCCGGGCCCTCACATTGCCAAAAGACGGCAATATGGTGGAAAATAACATATAGA
CAAACGCACACCGGCCTTATTCCAAGCGGCTTCGGCCAGTAACGTTAGGGGGGGGGGAGGGAGAGGGGGG
GGGGGAGAGGGGCGGAATTCCTCTAGTGCGGGCGCGGATCCTTACTTAGTTACCCGGGGAGCATGTCAAG
GTCAAAATCGTCAAGAGCGTCAGCAGGCAGCATATCAAGGTCAAAGTCGTCAAGGGCATCGGCTGGGAGC
ATGTCTAAGTCAAAATCGTCAAGGGCGTCGGTCGGCCCGCCGCTTTCGCACTTTAGCTGTTTCTCCAGGC
CACATATGATTAGTTCCAGGCCGAAAAGGAAGGCAGGTTCGGCTCCCTGCCGGTCGAACAGCTCAATTGC
TTGTCTCAGAAGTGGGGGCATAGAATCGGTGGTAGGTGTCTCTCTTTCCTCTTTTGCTACTTGATGCTCC
TGTTCCTCCAATACGCAGCCCAGTGTAAAGTGGCCCACGGCGGACAGAGCGTACAGTGCGTTCTCCAGGG
AGAAGCCTTGCTGACACAGGAACGCGAGCTGATTTTCCAGGGTTTCGTACTGTTTCTCTGTTGGGCGGGT
GCCGAGATGCACTTTAGCCCCGTCGCGATGTGAGAGGAGAGCACAGCGGTATGACTTGGCGTTGTTCCGC
AGAAAGTCTTGCCATGACTCGCCTTCCAGGGGGCAGAAGTGGGTATGATGCCTGTCCAGCATCTCGATTG
GCAGGGCATCGAGCAGGGCCCGCTTGTTCTTCACGTGCCAGTACAGGGTAGGCTGCTCAACTCCCAGCTT
TTGAGCGAGTTTCCTTGTCGTCAGGCCTTCGATACCGACACCATTGAGTAATTCCAGAGCTCCGTTTATG
ACTTTGCTCTTGTCCAGTCTAGACATGGTGAATTCGACTGCAGGACCGGTACGGGGTGGAGATCCGAGCT
CGGTACCAAGCTTCGTCTAACAAAAAAGCCAAAAACGGCCAGAATTTAGCGGACAATTTACTAGTCTAAC
ACTGAAAATTACATATTGACCCAAATGATTACATTTCAAAAGGTGCCTAAAAAACTTCACAAAACACACT
CGCCAACCCCGAGCGCATAGTTCAAAACCGGAGCTTCAGCTACTTAAGAAGATAGGTACATAAAACCGAC
CAAAGAAACTGACGCCTCACTTATCCCTCCCCTCACCAGAGGTCCGGCGCCTGTCGATTCAGGAGAGCCT
ACCCTAGGCCCGAACCCTGCGTCCTGCGACGGAGAAAAGCCTACCGCACACCTACCGGCAGGTGGCCCCA
CCCTGCATTATAAGCCAACAGAACGGGTGACGTCACGACACGACGAGGGCGCGCGCTCCCAAAGGTACGG
GTGCACTGCCCAACGGCACCGCCATAACTGCCGCCCCCGCAACAGACGACAAACCGAGTTCTCCAGTCAG
TGACAAACTTCACGTCAGGGTCCCCAGATGGTGCCCCAGCCCATCTCACCCGAATAAGAGCTTTCCCGCA
TTAGCGAAGGCCTCAAGACCTTGGGTTCTTGCCGCCCACCATGCCCCCCACCTTGTTTCAACGACCTCAC
AGCCCGCCTCACAAGCGTCTTCCATTCAAGACTCGGGAACAGCCGCCATTTTGCTGCGCTCCCCCCAACC
CCCAGTTCAGGGCAACCTTGCTCGCGGACCCAGACTACAGCCCTTGGCGGTCTCTCCACACGCTTCCGTC
CCACCGAGCGGCCCGGCGGCCACGAAAGCCCCGGCCAGCCCAGCAGCCCGCTACTCACCAAGTGACGATC
ACAGCGATCCACAAACAAGAACCGCGACCCAAATCCCGGCTGCGACGGAACTAGCTGTGCCACACCCGGC
GCGTCCTTATATAATCATCGGCGTTCACCGCCCCACGGAGATCCCTCCGCAGAATCGCCGAGAAGGGACT
ACTTTTCCTCGCCTGTTCCGCTCTCTGGAAAGAAAACCAGTGCCCTAGAGTCACCCAAGTCCCGTCCTAA
AATGTCCTTCTGCTGATACTGGGGTTCTAAGGCCGAGTCTTATGAGCAGCGGGCCGCTGTCCTGAGCGTC
CGGGCGGAAGGATCAGGACGCTCGCTGCGCCCTTCGTCTGACGTGGCAGCGCTCGCCGTGAGGAGGGGGG
CGCCCGCGGGAGGCGCCAAAACCCGGCGCGGAGGCCAGATCTTGGGTGGGTTACTCCAGACTGCCTTGGG
AAAAGCGCCTCCCCTACCCGGTAGAATTTCTAGTTTAATTAATCATTACTAAGCGTAGTCTGGGACGTCG
TATGGGTAAGGGCGCGCCTCACTTGTCGTCATCATCCTTGTAATCGGAGGGGAAGGGGGCCGCCGGACGG
GCCATGCTCTGGATGGCCCACTGCAGGATGCCATCGAAGGTGTGCTCGCTCAGAAGGGACTCCAGGTCAT
CCCTGTGCAGAGCGGGCTCGTGACTGGCAGTGTCATCCTTGGCAGGCCCAGGGGCCAGGCGGGCGGGGCT
GGGGGCCAGCACCCCCTCCACAGGGGCTGGGGTCACGTCTCCTGAGCAGGATCTGCAGCGCAGGCCCGTC
CCGGGCCGGGAGGTGCCGGCTGGGAAGTGGCAGCGCCAGTGGAAGGCAGCGGCGCAGTGAGTACACCGCA
GCACGTCCGTACCATCTCCGCACACCCCGCAACGCGCACCAGGAGCCAGGTTCTGCTGACCCTCAGGACC
CACACACAGTAGGGGGTGCAGGGCCGAGGAGTCCAGCCCTGGCAGCGGGGCTGCAGAAGGCGGAGCCGGC
AGGTGCTTGTAGACAAGAGTCGTGTCCATGCCGGCTAGGGGTTCCCCAGGTGGACCTCTTACCTCCTCTC
CCGCCGACCTAAGCCCCGGGGGGAGCGGGGTCTCCACGGGTGGCTCCTGGGGCCGGGGCTCCTCTGCCCG
GGGCTGCACCTCCTGGACTGTTGCCTGCAGGCAGCTGGAGCACCTCCAGGTCCCACTGGGGATCTCCCGG
AGCGGAGGGGACAGGCAGGCCAGGTGGAAGGCCCGAGGGCAGCCGTCACAGCAGATGAGCTCCCCGCCGT
CCCGACACACGGCACACTCGTCCTCATTCTTCTGGTGGAGCTGGGGGTCACTGGGGAGGGCCAGAGGGGC
GGGAACGCTGCCCTGCTGGCCCAGCCTAGCCTCACCTCCACCGGGGGCAGCGCCCTGGGCTCCCTTGGCT
CGAACCAGAGGCTTCGGGCCACTGCTGCTGCGGGCCTTGTTCTTCCCACTGCCGGAGTCTTCGAACTTGC
TGGGAGTGTAGAACTCCCCACCAACCTGGATGCACTTCTTGGAGCCGCCTGACTCAAACACCTGCTGGAT
GAGGATCCCCTCCACGGCCCCTCGGGCTCCCGGGACGTCCCCGGAGGACATGGCCACAGCTCTCTGGACT
GAAGCTGACATGGTCTGAATCCCGTTCCCGAGTGGAAGGCGCTGCTGCTCTGCGCTGCTCTCCGGCTTCT
TGGGGGGCTTGGCCTTCAGTTGAGAGCCTGGGCTGGCGGTGCCCCTTGGAGTCAGGGCTGCTGGCGCGGC
AGCTCGAGCCTCTTCTGAGGCCTTCCTCTTGGTGGGGAGTCTGGGTGGCGGTACCAAAGCCTTGGGGACG
GCCGGGGGCTTCCTCCCCTTCCGGGGCTGGCTGAGGTCCACATCTTTGGGGAAGCTGTCCAGGATGGGCT
GCAGCCGGCCATAGCGCTCCAGGTTGTAGTCCTTGAACAGCACCCTCCAGAAGTCCAGGATGGCTGTGGA
GTCCTGGGTCAGCAGCCAGGACAGGAGGGCGTGGAAGGCCTGGGGGCAGCCCTCCTTTTCCTTCAGATGA
AGCGTCTCCTGAAACTTGTCCTCGGGGACCACGTCGTGGTCAGCCAGCGCGTGCAGCAGTGGGAAGGCGC
TGTCCACGGCCACCGCGATCTCCGTGCGGTGCAGCCTCAGAAGCCGGCGTAGCGCCGCGTCCGTCGCCAT
GGTGGCGGCCGCCATGGCTGATATCTGCAGAATTCCACCACACTGGACTAGTTCGGGGCCGCGGAGGCTG
GATCGGTCCCGGTGTCTTCTATGGAGGTCAAAACAGCGTGGATGGCGTCTCCAGGCGATCTGACGGTTCA
CTAAACGAGCTCTGCTTATATAGGCCTCCCACCGTACACGCCTACCTCGACCCGGGTACCGAGCTCGACT
TTCACTTTTCTCTATCACTGATAGGGAGTGGTAAACTCGACTTTCACTTTTCTCTATCACTGATAGGGAG
TGGTAAACTCGACTTTCACTTTTCTCTATCACTGATAGGGAGTGGTAAACTCGACTTTCACTTTTCTCTA
TCACTGATAGGGAGTGGTAAACTCGACTTTCACTTTTCTCTATCACTGATAGGGAGTGGTAAACTCGACT
TTCACTTTTCTCTATCACTGATAGGGAGTGGTAAACTCGACTTTCACTTTTCTCTATCACTGATAGGGAG
TGGTAAAGGATCCTAGTCCAAACTGGATCTCTGCTGTCCCTGTAATAAACCCGAAAATTTTGAATTTTTG
TAATTTGTTTTTGTAATTCTTTAGTTTGTATGTCTGTTGCTATTATGTCTACTATTCTTTCCCCTGCACT
GTACCCCCCAATCCCCCCTTTTCTTTTAAAATTGTGGATGAATACTGCCATTTGTGAATTCGGCGATACC
GTCGAGATCCGTTCACTAATCGAATGGATCTGTCTCTGTCTCTCTCTCCACCTTCTTCTTCTATTCCTTC
GGGCCTGTCGGGTCCCCTCGGGGTTGGGAGGTGGGTCTGAAACGATAATGGTGAATATCCCTGCCTAACT
CTATTCACTATAGAAAGTACAGCAAAAACTATTCTTAAACCTACCAAGCCTCCTACTATCATTATGAATA
ATTTTATATACCACAGCCAATTTGTTATGTTAAACCAATTCCACAAACTTGCCCATTTATCTAATTCCAA
TAATTCTTGTTCATTCTTTTCTTGCTGGTTTTGCGATTCTTCAATTAAGGAGTGTATTAAGCTTGTGTAA
TTGTTAATTTCTCTGTCCCACTCCATCCAGGTCGTGTGATTCCAAATCTGTTCCAGAGATTTATTACTCC
AACTAGCATTCCAAGGCACAGCAGTGGTGCAAATGAGTTTTCCAGAGCAACCCCAAATCCCCAGGAGCTG
TTGATCCTTTAGGTATCTTTCCACAGCCAGGATTCTTGCCTGGAGCTGCTTGATGCCCCAGACTGTGAGT
TGCAACAGATGCTGTTGCGCCTCAATAGCCCTCAGCAAATTGTTCTGCTGCTGCACTATACCAGACAATA
ATTGTCTGGCCTGTACCGTCAGCGTCATTGACGCTGCGCCCATAGTGCTTCCTGCTGCTCCCAAGAACCC
AAGGAACAAAGCTCCTATTCCCACTGCTCTTTTTTCTCTCTGCACCACTCTTCTCTTTGCCTTGGTGGGT
GCTACTCCTAATGGTTCAATTTTTACTACTTTATATTTATATAATTCACTTCTCCAATTGTCCCTCATAT
CTCCTCCTCCAGGTCTGAAGATCAGCGGCCGGCCGCTTGCTGTGCGGTGGTCTTACTTTTGTTTTGCTCT
TCCTCTATCTTGTCTAAAGCTTCCTTGGTGTCTTTTATCTCTATCCTTTGATGCACACAATAGAGGGTTG
CTACTGTATTATATAATGATCTAAGTTCTTCTGATCCTGTCTGAAGGGATGGTTGTAGCTGTCCCAGTAT
TTGTCTACAGCCTTCTGATGTTTCTAACAGGCCAGGATTAACTGCGAATCGTTCTAGCTCCCTGCTTGCC
CATACTATATGTTTTAATTTATATTTTTTCTTTCCCCCTGGCCTTAACCGAATTTTTTCCCATCGCGATC
TAATTCTCCCCCGCTTAATACTGACGCTCTCGCACCCATCTCTCTCCTTCTAGCCTCCGCTAGTCAAAAT
TTTTGGCGTACTCACCAGTCGCCGCCCCTCGCCTCTTGCCGTGCGCGCTTCAGCAAGCCGAGTCCTGCGT
CGAGAGAGCTCCTCTGGTTTCCCTTTCGCTTTCAAGTCCCTGTTCGGGCGCCACTGCTAGAGATTTTCCA
CACTGACTAAAAGGGTCTGAGGGATCTCTAGTTACCAGAGTCACACAACAGACGGGCACACACTACTTGA
AGCACTCAAGGCAAGCTTTATTGAGGCTTAAGCAGTGGGTTCCCTAGTTAGCCAGAGAGCTCCCAGGCTC
AGATCTGGTCTAACCAGAGAGACCCAGTACAGGCAAAAAGCAGCTGCTTATATGCAGGATCTGAGGGCTC
GCCACTCCCCAGTCCCGCCCAGGCCACGCCTCCCTGGAAAGTCCCCAGCGGAAAGTCCCTTGTAGCAAGC
TCGATATCAGCAGTTCTTGAAGTACTCCGGATGCAGCTCTCGGGCCACGTGATGAAATGCTAGGCGGCTG
TCAAACCTCCACTCTAACACTTCTCTCTCCGGGTCATCCATCCCATGCAGGCTCACAGGGTGTAACAAGC
TGGTGTTCTCTCCTTTATTGGCCTCTTCTACCTTATCTGGCTCAACTGGTACTAGCTTGTAGCACCATCC
AAAGGTCAGTGGATATCTGACCCCTGGCCCTGGTGTGTAGTTCTGCTAATCAGGGAAGTAGCCTTGTGTG
TGGTAGATCCACAGATCAAGGATATCTTGTCTTCTTTGGGAGTGAATTAGCCCTTCCAACTACTAAGTTT
GTAGTACATATTTAACAAATACAATTTCTTTAAAATGAAAATAATTCAGAGGAATCACAGGTTTAGAGTA
AATGAAACCACAGGTAATTGGCAGTGGTAATAGGGTATGGGGTGGGAAGTTTGGGATGATTTTGGTTAGC
TTGAGTTATCCAGTTGATCCAGACATGATAAGATACATTGATGAGTTTGGACAAACCACAACTAGAATGC
AGTGAAAAAAATGCTTTATTTGTGAAATTCGTAATCATGTCATAGCTGTTTCCTGTGTGAAATTGTTATC
CGCTCACAATTCCACACAACATACGAGCCGGAAGCATAAAGTGTAAAGCCTGGGGTGCCTAATGAGTGAG
CTAACTCACATTAATTGCGTTGCGCTCACTGCCCGCTTTCCAGTCGGGAAACCTGTCGTGCCACGGGGAG
CTTTTTGCAAAAGCCTAGGCCTCCAAAAAAGCCTCCTCACTACTTCTGGAATAGCTCAGAGGCCGAGGCG
GCCTCGGCCTCTGCATAAATAAAAAAAATTAGTCAGCCATGAGCTTGCTGCATTAATGAATCGGCCAACG
CGCGGGGAGAGGCGGTTTGCGTATTGGGCGCTCTTCCGCTTCCTCGCTCACTGACTCGCTGCGCTCGGTC
GTTCGGCTGCGGCGAGCGGTATCAGCTCACTCAAAGGCGGTAATACGGTTATCCACAGAATCAGGGGATA
ACGCAGGAAAGAACATGTGAGCAAAAGGCCAGCAAAAGGCCAGGAACCGTAAAAAGGCCGCGTTGCTGGC
GTTTTTCCATAGGCTCCGCCCCCCTGACGAGCATCACAAAAATCGACGCTCAAGTCAGAGGTGGCGAAAC
CCGACAGGACTATAAAGATACCAGGCGTTTCCCCCTGGAAGCTCCCTCGTGCGCTCTCCTGTTCCGACCC
TGCCGCTTACCGGATACCTGTCCGCCTTTCTCCCTTCGGGAAGCGTGGCGCTTTCTCATAGCTCACGCTG
TAGGTATCTCAGTTCGGTGTAGGTCGTTCGCTCCAAGCTGGGCTGTGTGCACGAACCCCCCGTTCAGCCC
GACCGCTGCGCCTTATCCGGTAACTATCGTCTTGAGTCCAACCCGGTAAGACACGACTTATCGCCACTGG
CAGCAGCCACTGGTAACAGGATTAGCAGAGCGAGGTATGTAGGCGGTGCTACAGAGTTCTTGAAGTGGTG
GCCTAACTACGGCTACACTAGAAGAACAGTATTTGGTATCTGCGCTCTGCTGAAGCCAGTTACCTTCGGA
AAAAGAGTTGGTAGCTCTTGATCCGGCAAACAAACCACCGCTGGTAGCGGTGGTTTTTTTGTTTGCAAGC
AGCAGATTACGCGCAGAAAAAAAGGATCTCAAGAAGATCCTTTGATCTTTTCTACGGGGTCTGACGCTCA
GTGGAACGAAAACTCACGTTAAGGGATTTTGGTCATGAGATTATCAAAAAGGATCTTCACCTAGATCCTT
TTAAATTAAAAATGAAGTTTTAAATCAATCTAAAGTATATATGAGTAAACTTGGTCTGACAGTTACCAAT
GCTTAATCAGTGAGGCACCTATCTCAGCGATCTGTCTATTTCGTTCATCCATAGTTGCCTGACTCCCCGT
CGTGTAGATAACTACGATACGGGAGGGCTTACCATCTGGCCCCAGTGCTGCAATGATACCGCGAGACCCA
CGCTCACCGGCTCCAGATTTATCAGCAATAAACCAGCCAGCCGGAAGGGCCGAGCGCAGAAGTGGTCCTG
CAACTTTATCCGCCTCCATCCAGTCTATTAATTGTTGCCGGGAAGCTAGAGTAAGTAGTTCGCCAGTTAA
TAGTTTGCGCAACGTTGTTGCCATTGCTACAGGCATCGTGGTGTCACGCTCGTCGTTTGGTATGGCTTCA
TTCAGCTCCGGTTCCCAACGATCAAGGCGAGTTACATGATCCCCCATGTTGTGCAAAAAAGCGGTTAGCT
CCTTCGGTCCTCCGATCGTTGTCAGAAGTAAGTTGGCCGCAGTGTTATCACTCATGGTTATGGCAGCACT
GCATAATTCTCTTACTGTCATGCCATCCGTAAGATGCTTTTCTGTGACTGGTGAGTACTCAACCAAGTCA
TTCTGAGAATAGTGTATGCGGCGACCGAGTTGCTCTTGCCCGG
